>Addgene plasmid #189541 | pSCM167.2-Venus-VF-hSFRP1 | addgene full sequence | sequence record 374395 | Addgene NGS Result
GGCCTCCGCGCCGGGTTTTGGCGCCTCCCGCGGGCGCCCCCCTCCTCACGGCGAGCGCTGCCACGTCAGA
CGAAGGGCGCAGCGAGCGTCCTGATCCTTCCGCCCGGACGCTCAGGACAGCGGCCCGCTGCTCATAAGAC
TCGGCCTTAGAACCCCAGTATCAGCAGAAGGACATTTTAGGACGGGACTTGGGTGACTCTAGGGCACTGG
TTTTCTTTCCAGAGAGCGGAACAGGCGAGGAAAAGTAGTCCCTTCTCGGCGATTCTGCGGAGGGATCTCC
GTGGGGCGGTGAACGCCGATGATTATATAAGGACGCGCCGGGTGTGGCACAGCTAGTTCCGTCGCAGCCG
GGATTTGGGTCGCGGTTCTTGTTTGTGGATCGCTGTGATCGTCACTTGGTGAGTAGCGGGCTGCTGGGCT
GGCCGGGGCTTTCGTGGCCGCCGGGCCGCTCGGTGGGACGGAAGCGTGTGGAGAGACCGCCAAGGGCTGT
AGTCTGGGTCCGCGAGCAAGGTTGCCCTGAACTGGGGGTTGGGGGGAGCGCAGCAAAATGGCGGCTGTTC
CCGAGTCTTGAATGGAAGACGCTTGTGAGGCGGGCTGTGAGGTCGTTGAAACAAGGTGGGGGGCATGGTG
GGCGGCAAGAACCCAAGGTCTTGAGGCCTTCGCTAATGCGGGAAAGCTCTTATTCGGGTGAGATGGGCTG
GGGCACCATCTGGGGACCCTGACGTGAAGTTTGTCACTGACTGGAGAACTCGGTTTGTCGTCTGTTGCGG
GGGCGGCAGTTATGGCGGTGCCGTTGGGCAGTGCACCCGTACCTTTGGGAGCGCGCGCCCTCGTCGTGTC
GTGACGTCACCCGTTCTGTTGGCTTATAATGCAGGGTGGGGCCACCTGCCGGTAGGTGTGCGGTAGGCTT
TTCTCCGTCGCAGGACGCAGGGTTCGGGCCTAGGGTAGGCTCTCCTGAATCGACAGGCGCCGGACCTCTG
GTGAGGGGAGGGATAAGTGAGGCGTCAGTTTCTTTGGTCGGTTTTATGTACCTATCTTCTTAAGTAGCTG
AAGCTCCGGTTTTGAACTATGCGCTCGGGGTTGGCGAGTGTGTTTTGTGAAGTTTTTTAGGCACCTTTTG
AAATGTAATCATTTGGGTCAATATGTAATTTTCAGTGTTAGACTAGTAAATTGTCCGCTAAATTCTGGCC
GTTTTTGGCTTTTTTGTTAGACGAAGCTTGGGCTGCAGGTCGACTCTAGAGGATCCAGTTCTCTCTGGCT
AACTAGAGAACCCACTGCTTACTGGCTTATCGAAATTAATACGACTCACTATAGGGAGACCCAAGCTTAC
CATGGTGAGCAAGGGCGAGGAGCTGTTCACCGGGGTGGTGCCCATCCTGGTCGAGCTGGACGGCGACGTA
AACGGCCACAAGTTCAGCGTGTCCGGCGAGGGCGAGGGCGATGCCACCTACGGCAAGCTGACCCTGAAGC
TGATCTGCACCACCGGCAAGCTGCCCGTGCCCTGGCCCACCCTCGTGACCACCCTGGGCTACGGCCTGCA
GTGCTTCGCCCGCTACCCCGACCACATGAAGCAGCACGACTTCTTCAAGTCCGCCATGCCCGAAGGCTAC
GTCCAGGAGCGCACCATCTTCTTCAAGGACGACGGCAACTACAAGACCCGCGCCGAGGTGAAGTTCGAGG
GCGACACCCTGGTGAACCGCATCGAGCTGAAGGGCATCGACTTCAAGGAGGACGGCAACATCCTGGGGCA
CAAGCTGGAGTACAACTACAACAGCCACAACGTCTATATCACCGCCGACAAGCAGAAGAACGGCATCAAG
GCCAACTTCAAGATCCGCCACAACATCGAGGACGGCGGCGTGCAGCTCGCCGACCACTACCAGCAGAACA
CCCCCATCGGCGACGGCCCCGTGCTGCTGCCCGACAACCACTACCTGAGCTACCAGTCCGCCCTGAGCAA
AGACCCCAACGAGAAGCGCGATCACATGGTCCTGCTGGAGTTCGTGACCGCCGCCGGGATCACTCTCGGC
ATGGACGAGCTGTACAAGGGAGGGGGTGGATCTGGAGGGGGTGGATCTAAGCTTATGGACTACAAGGACG
ACGATGACAAGGGTGGTGGATCCGAATTATCAACAAGTTTGTACAAAAAAGTTGGCATGGGCATCGGGCG
CAGCGAGGGGGGCCGCCGCGGGGCAGCCCTGGGCGTGCTGCTGGCGCTGGGCGCGGCGCTTCTGGCCGTG
GGCTCGGCCAGCGAGTACGACTACGTGAGCTTCCAGTCGGACATCGGCCCGTACCAGAGCGGGCGCTTCT
ACACCAAGCCACCTCAGTGCGTGGACATCCCCGCGGACCTGCGGCTGTGCCACAACGTGGGCTACAAGAA
GATGGTGCTGCCCAACCTGCTGGAGCACGAGACCATGGCGGAGGTGAAGCAGCAGGCCAGCAGCTGGGTG
CCCCTGCTCAACAAGAACTGCCACGCCGGCACCCAGGTCTTCCTCTGCTCGCTCTTCGCGCCCGTCTGCC
TGGACCGGCCCATCTACCCGTGTCGCTGGCTCTGCGAGGCCGTGCGCGACTCGTGCGAGCCGGTCATGCA
GTTCTTCGGCTTCTACTGGCCCGAGATGCTTAAGTGTGACAAGTTCCCCGAGGGGGACGTCTGCATCGCC
ATGACGCCGCCCAATGCCACCGAAGCCTCCAAGCCCCAAGGCACAACGGTGTGTCCTCCCTGTGACAACG
AGTTGAAATCTGAGGCCATCATTGAACATCTCTGTGCCAGCGAGTTTGCACTGAGGATGAAAATAAAAGA
AGTGAAAAAAGAAAATGGCGACAAGAAGATTGTCCCCAAGAAGAAGAAGCCCCTGAAGTTGGGGCCCATC
AAGAAGAAGGACCTGAAGAAGCTTGTGCTGTACCTGAAGAATGGGGCTGACTGTCCCTGCCACCAGCTGG
ACAACCTCAGCCACCACTTCCTCATCATGGGCCGCAAGGTGAAGAGCCAGTACTTGCTGACGGCCATCCA
CAAGTGGGACAAGAAAAACAAGGAGTTCAAAAACTTCATGAAGAAAATGAAAAACCATGAGTGCCCCACC
TTTCAGTCCGTGTTTAAGTGCCCAACTTTCTTGTACAAAGTGGTTGATCTAGAGGGCCCTATTCTATAGT
GTCACCTAAATGCTAGAGAACCTCGAGGGCGCGCCGAATTCGATATCAAGCTTATCGATAATCAACCTCT
GGATTACAAAATTTGTGAAAGATTGACTGGTATTCTTAACTATGTTGCTCCTTTTACGCTATGTGGATAC
GCTGCTTTAATGCCTTTGTATCATGCTATTGCTTCCCGTATGGCTTTCATTTTCTCCTCCTTGTATAAAT
CCTGGTTGCTGTCTCTTTATGAGGAGTTGTGGCCCGTTGTCAGGCAACGTGGCGTGGTGTGCACTGTGTT
TGCTGACGCAACCCCCACTGGTTGGGGCATTGCCACCACCTGTCAGCTCCTTTCCGGGACTTTCGCTTTC
CCCCTCCCTATTGCCACGGCGGAACTCATCGCCGCCTGCCTTGCCCGCTGCTGGACAGGGGCTCGGCTGT
TGGGCACTGACAATTCCGTGGTGTTGTCGGGGAAATCATCGTCCTTTCCTTGGCTGCTCGCCTGTGTTGC
CACCTGGATTCTGCGCGGGACGTCCTTCTGCTACGTCCCTTCGGCCCTCAATCCAGCGGACCTTCCTTCC
CGCGGCCTGCTGCCGGCTCTGCGGCCTCTTCCGCGTCTTCGCCTTCGCCCTCAGACGAGTCGGATCTCCC
TTTGGGCCGCCTCCCCGCATCGATACCGTCGACCTCGAGACCTAGAAAAACATGGAGCAATCACAAGTAG
CAATACAGCAGCTACCAATGCTGATTGTGCCTGGCTAGAAGCACAAGAGGAGGAGGAGGTGGGTTTTCCA
GTCACACCTCAGGTACCTTTAAGACCAATGACTTACAAGGCAGCTGTAGATCTTAGCCACTTTTTAAAAG
AAAAGGGGGGACTGGAAGGGCTAATTCACTCCCAACGAAGACAAGATATCCTTGATCTGTGGATCTACCA
CACACAAGGCTACTTCCCTGATTGGCAGAACTACACACCAGGGCCAGGGATCAGATATCCACTGACCTTT
GGATGGTGCTACAAGCTAGTACCAGTTGAGCAAGAGAAGGTAGAAGAAGCCAATGAAGGAGAGAACACCC
GCTTGTTACACCCTGTGAGCCTGCATGGGATGGATGACCCGGAGAGAGAAGTATTAGAGTGGAGGTTTGA
CAGCCGCCTAGCATTTCATCACATGGCCCGAGAGCTGCATCCGGACTGTACTGGGTCTCTCTGGTTAGAC
CAGATCTGAGCCTGGGAGCTCTCTGGCTAACTAGGGAACCCACTGCTTAAGCCTCAATAAAGCTTGCCTT
GAGTGCTTCAAGTAGTGTGTGCCCGTCTGTTGTGTGACTCTGGTAACTAGAGATCCCTCAGACCCTTTTA
GTCAGTGTGGAAAATCTCTAGCAGGGCCCGTTTAAACCCGCTGATCAGCCTCGACTGTGCCTTCTAGTTG
CCAGCCATCTGTTGTTTGCCCCTCCCCCGTGCCTTCCTTGACCCTGGAAGGTGCCACTCCCACTGTCCTT
TCCTAATAAAATGAGGAAATTGCATCGCATTGTCTGAGTAGGTGTCATTCTATTCTGGGGGGTGGGGTGG
GGCAGGACAGCAAGGGGGAGGATTGGGAAGACAATAGCAGGCATGCTGGGGATGCGGTGGGCTCTATGGC
TTCTGAGGCGGAAAGAACCAGCTGGGGCTCTAGGGGGTATCCCC
[124 nt withheld, positions 4805-4928]
C
[91 nt withheld, positions 4930-5020]
A
[49 nt withheld, positions 5022-5070]
CCTTTGACGTTGGAGTCCACGTTCTTT
[37 nt withheld, positions 5098-5134]
ACCCTATCTCGGTCTATTCTTTTGATTTATAAGGGATTTTGCCGATTTCGGCCTATTGGTTAAAAAATGA
GCTGATTTAACAAAAATTTAACGCGAATTAATTCTGTGGAATGTGTGTCAGTTAGGGTGTGGAAAGTCCC
CAGGCTCCCCAGCAGGCAGAAGTATGCAAAGCATGCATCTCAATTAGTCAGCAACCAGGTGTGGAAAGTC
CCCAGGCTCCCCAGCAGGCAGAAGTATGCAAAGCATGCATCTCAATTAGTCAGCAACCATAGTCCCGCCC
CTAACTCCGCCCATCCCGCCCCTAACTCCGCCCAGTTCCGCCCATTCTCCGCCCCATGGCTGACTAATTT
TTTTTATTTATGCAGAGGCCGAGGCCGCCTCTGCCTCTGAGCTATTCCAGAAGTAGTGAGGAGGCTTTTT
TGGAGGCCTAGGCTTTTGCAAAAAGCTCCCGGGAGCTTGTATATCCATTTTCGGATCTGATCAGCACGTG
TTGACAATTAATCATCGGCATAGTATATCGGCATAGTATAATACGACAAGGTGAGGAACTAAACCATGGC
CAAGTTGACCAGTGCCGTTCCGGTGCTCACCGCGCGCGACGTCGCCGGAGCGGTCGAGTTCTGGACCGAC
CGGCTCGGGTTCTCCCGGGACTTCGTGGAGGACGACTTCGCCGGTGTGGTCCGGGACGACGTGACCCTGT
TCATCAGCGCGGTCCAGGACCAGGTGGTGCCGGACAACACCCTGGCCTGGGTGTGGGTGCGCGGCCTGGA
CGAGCTGTACGCCGAGTGGTCGGAGGTCGTGTCCACGAACTTCCGGGACGCCTCCGGGCCGGCCATGACC
GAGATCGGCGAGCAGCCGTGGGGGCGGGAGTTCGCCCTGCGCGACCCGGCCGGCAACTGCGTGCACTTCG
TGGCCGAGGAGCAGGACTGACACGTGCTACGAGATTTCGATTCCACCGCCGCCTTCTATGAAAGGTTGGG
CTTCGGAATCGTTTTCCGGGACGCCGGCTGGATGATCCTCCAGCGCGGGGATCTCATGCTGGAGTTCTTC
GCCCACCCCAACTTGTTTATTGCAGCTTATAATGGTTACAAATAAAGCAATAGCATCACAAATTTCACAA
ATAAAGCATTTTTTTCACTGCATTCTAGTTGTGGTTTGTCCAAACTCATCAATGTATCTTATCATGTCTG
TATACCGTCGACCTCTAGCTAGAGCTTGGCGTAATCATGGTCATAGCTGTTTCCTGTGTGAAATTGTTAT
CCGCTCACAATTCCACACAACATACGAGCCGGAAGCATAAAGTGTAAAGCCTGGGGTGCCTAATGAGTGA
GCTAACTCACATTAATTGCGTTGCGCTCACTGCCCGCTTTCCAGTCGGGAAACCTGTCGTGCCAGCTGCA
TTAATGAATCGGCCAACGCGCGGGGAGAGGCGGTTTGCGTATTGGGCGCTCTTCCGCTTCCTCGCTCACT
GACTCGCTGCGCTCGGTCGTTCGGCTGCGGCGAGCGGTATCAGCTCACTCAAAGGCGGTAATACGGTTAT
CCACAGAATCAGGGGATAACGCAGGAAAGAACATGTGAGCAAAAGGCCAGCAAAAGGCCAGGAACCGTAA
AAAGGCCGCGTTGCTGGCGTTTTTCCATAGGCTCCGCCCCCCTGACGAGCATCACAAAAATCGACGCTCA
AGTCAGAGGTGGCGAAACCCGACAGGACTATAAAGATACCAGGCGTTTCCCCCTGGAAGCTCCCTCGTGC
GCTCTCCTGTTCCGACCCTGCCGCTTACCGGATACCTGTCCGCCTTTCTCCCTTCGGGAAGCGTGGCGCT
TTCTCATAGCTCACGCTGTAGGTATCTCAGTTCGGTGTAGGTCGTTCGCTCCAAGCTGGGCTGTGTGCAC
GAACCCCCCGTTCAGCCCGACCGCTGCGCCTTATCCGGTAACTATCGTCTTGAGTCCAACCCGGTAAGAC
ACGACTTATCGCCACTGGCAGCAGCCACTGGTAACAGGATTAGCAGAGCGAGGTATGTAGGCGGTGCTAC
AGAGTTCTTGAAGTGGTGGCCTAACTACGGCTACACTAGAAGAACAGTATTTGGTATCTGCGCTCTGCTG
AAGCCAGTTACCTTCGGAAAAAGAGTTGGTAGCTCTTGATCCGGCAAACAAACCACCGCTGGTAGCGGTG
GTTTTTTTGTTTGCAAGCAGCAGATTACGCGCAGAAAAAAAGGATCTCAAGAAGATCCTTTGATCTTTTC
TACGGGGTCTGACGCTCAGTGGAACGAAAACTCACGTTAAGGGATTTTGGTCATGAGATTATCAAAAAGG
ATCTTCACCTAGATCCTTTTAAATTAAAAATGAAGTTTTAAATCAATCTAAAGTATATATGAGTAAACTT
GGTCTGACAGTTACCAATGCTTAATCAGTGAGGCACCTATCTCAGCGATCTGTCTATTTCGTTCATCCAT
AGTTGCCTGACTCCCCGTCGTGTAGATAACTACGATACGGGAGGGCTTACCATCTGGCCCCAGTGCTGCA
ATGATACCGCGAGACCCACGCTCACCGGCTCCAGATTTATCAGCAATAAACCAGCCAGCCGGAAGGGCCG
AGCGCAGAAGTGGTCCTGCAACTTTATCCGCCTCCATCCAGTCTATTAATTGTTGCCGGGAAGCTAGAGT
AAGTAGTTCGCCAGTTAATAGTTTGCGCAACGTTGTTGCCATTGCTACAGGCATCGTGGTGTCACGCTCG
TCGTTTGGTATGGCTTCATTCAGCTCCGGTTCCCAACGATCAAGGCGAGTTACATGATCCCCCATGTTGT
GCAAAAAAGCGGTTAGCTCCTTCGGTCCTCCGATCGTTGTCAGAAGTAAGTTGGCCGCAGTGTTATCACT
CATGGTTATGGCAGCACTGCATAATTCTCTTACTGTCATGCCATCCGTAAGATGCTTTTCTGTGACTGGT
GAGTACTCAACCAAGTCATTCTGAGAATAGTGTATGCGGCGACCGAGTTGCTCTTGCCCGGCGTCAATAC
GGGATAATACCGCGCCACATAGCAGAACTTTAAAAGTGCTCATCATTGGAAAACGTTCTTCGGGGCGAAA
ACTCTCAAGGATCTTACCGCTGTTGAGATCCAGTTCGATGTAACCCACTCGTGCACCCAACTGATCTTCA
GCATCTTTTACTTTCACCAGCGTTTCTGGGTGAGCAAAAACAGGAAGGCAAAATGCCGCAAAAAAGGGAA
TAAGGGCGACACGGAAATGTTGAATACTCATACTCTTCCTTTTTCAATATTATTGAAGCATTTATCAGGG
TTATTGTCTCATGAGCGGATACATATTTGAATGTATTTAGAAAAATAAACAAATAGGGGTTCCGCGCACA
TTTCCCCGAAAAGTGCCACCTGACGTCGACGGATCGGGAGATCTCCCGATCCCCTATGGTGCACTCTCAG
TACAATCTGCTCTGATGCCGCATAGTTAAGCCAGTATCTGCTCCCTGCTTGTGTGTTGGAGGTCGCTGAG
TAGTGCGCGAGCAAAATTTAAGCTACAACAAGGCAAGGCTTGACCGACAATTGCATGAAGAATCTGCTTA
GGGTTAGGCGTTTTGCGCTGCTTCGCGATGTACGGGCCAGATATACGCGTTGACATTGATTATTGACTAG
TTATTAATAGTAATCAATTACGGGGTCATTAGTTCATAGCCCATATATGGAGTTCCGCGTTACATAACTT
ACGGTAAATGGCCCGCCTGGCTGACCGCCCAACGACCCCCGCCCATTGACGTCAATAATGACGTATGTTC
CCATAGTAACGCCAATAGGGACTTTCCATTGACGTCAATGGGTGGAGTATTTACGGTAAACTGCCCACTT
GGCAGTACATCAAGTGTATCATATGCCAAGTACGCCCCCTATTGACGTCAATGACGGTAAATGGCCCGCC
TGGCATTATGCCCAGTACATGACCTTATGGGACTTTCCTACTTGGCAGTACATCTACGTATTAGTCATCG
CTATTACCATGGTGATGCGGTTTTGGCAGTACATCAATGGGCGTGGATAGCGGTTTGACTCACGGGGATT
TCCAAGTCTCCACCCCATTGACGTCAATGGGAGTTTGTTTTGGCACCAAAATCAACGGGACTTTCCAAAA
TGTCGTAACAACTCCGCCCCATTGACGCAAATGGGCGGTAGGCGTGTACGGTGGGAGGTCTATATAAGCA
GCGCGTTTTGCCTGTACTGGGTCTCTCTGGTTAGACCAGATCTGAGCCTGGGAGCTCTCTGGCTAACTAG
GGAACCCACTGCTTAAGCCTCAATAAAGCTTGCCTTGAGTGCTTCAAGTAGTGTGTGCCCGTCTGTTGTG
TGACTCTGGTAACTAGAGATCCCTCAGACCCTTTTAGTCAGTGTGGAAAATCTCTAGCAGTGGCGCCCGA
ACAGGGACTTGAAAGCGAAAGGGAAACCAGAGGAGCTCTCTCGACGCAGGACTCGGCTTGCTGAAGCGCG
CACGGCAAGAGGCGAGGGGCGGCGACTGGTGAGTACGCCAAAAATTTTGACTAGCGGAGGCTAGAAGGAG
AGAGATGGGTGCGAGAGCGTCAGTATTAAGCGGGGGAGAATTAGATCGCGATGGGAAAAAATTCGGTTAA
GGCCAGGGGGAAAGAAAAAATATAAATTAAAACATATAGTATGGGCAAGCAGGGAGCTAGAACGATTCGC
AGTTAATCCTGGCCTGTTAGAAACATCAGAAGGCTGTAGACAAATACTGGGACAGCTACAACCATCCCTT
CAGACAGGATCAGAAGAACTTAGATCATTATATAATACAGTAGCAACCCTCTATTGTGTGCATCAAAGGA
TAGAGATAAAAGACACCAAGGAAGCTTTAGACAAGATAGAGGAAGAGCAAAACAAAAGTAAGACCACCGC
ACAGCAAGCGGCCGCTGATCTTCAGACCTGGAGGAGGAGATATGAGGGACAATTGGAGAAGTGAATTATA
TAAATATAAAGTAGTAAAAATTGAACCATTAGGAGTAGCACCCACCAAGGCAAAGAGAAGAGTGGTGCAG
AGAGAAAAAAGAGCAGTGGGAATAGGAGCTTTGTTCCTTGGGTTCTTGGGAGCAGCAGGAAGCACTATGG
GCGCAGCGTCAATGACGCTGACGGTACAGGCCAGACAATTATTGTCTGGTATAGTGCAGCAGCAGAACAA
TTTGCTGAGGGCTATTGAGGCGCAACAGCATCTGTTGCAACTCACAGTCTGGGGCATCAAGCAGCTCCAG
GCAAGAATCCTGGCTGTGGAAAGATACCTAAAGGATCAACAGCTCCTGGGGATTTGGGGTTGCTCTGGAA
AACTCATTTGCACCACTGCTGTGCCTTGGAATGCTAGTTGGAGTAATAAATCTCTGGAACAGATTTGGAA
TCACACGACCTGGATGGAGTGGGACAGAGAAATTAACAATTACACAAGCTTAATACACTCCTTAATTGAA
GAATCGCAAAACCAGCAAGAAAAGAATGAACAAGAATTATTGGAATTAGATAAATGGGCAAGTTTGTGGA
ATTGGTTTAACATAACAAATTGGCTGTGGTATATAAAATTATTCATAATGATAGTAGGAGGCTTGGTAGG
TTTAAGAATAGTTTTTGCTGTACTTTCTATAGTGAATAGAGTTAGGCAGGGATATTCACCATTATCGTTT
CAGACCCACCTCCCAACCCCGAGGGGACCCGACAGGCCCGAAGGAATAGAAGAAGAAGGTGGAGAGAGAG
ACAGAGACAGATCCATTCGATTAGTGAACGGATCGGCACTGCGTGCGCCAATTCTGCAGACAAATGGCAG
TATTCATCCACAATTTTAAAAGAAAAGGGGGGATTGGGGGGTACAGTGCAGGGGAAAGAATAGTAGACAT
AATAGCAACAGACATACAAACTAAAGAATTACAAAAACAAATTACAAAAATTCAAAATTTTCGGGTTTAT
TACAGGGACAGCAGAGATCCAGTTTGGTTAATTAACCCGTGTCGGCTCCAGATCT
Features (pLannotate 1.2.2; 38 found; start..end, strand, type, name):
      1..1212    +  promoter       UbC promoter: human ubiquitin C promoter
   1223..1246    -  misc_feature   MCS (fragment): pUC18/19 multiple cloning site
   1251..1281    +  LTR            5' LTR (truncated) (fragment): truncated 5' long terminal repeat (LTR) from HIV-1
   1297..1315    +  promoter       T7 promoter: promoter for bacteriophage T7 RNA polymerase
   1332..2048    +  CDS            Venus: Venus is a basic (constitutively fluorescent) yellow fluorescent protein published in 2002, derived from Aequorea victoria. It is reported to be a rapidly-maturing weak dimer with moderate acid sensitivity.
   2091..2111    +  CDS            FLAG (fragment): FLAG® epitope tag, followed by an enterokinase cleavage site
   2134..2151    +  protein_bind   attB1 (fragment): mutant version of attB; core recombination site for the Gateway® BP reaction BP Clonase™
   2157..3098    +  CDS            SFRP1: SFRP1_HUMAN - Also known as FRP, FRP1, SARP2. Experimental evidence at protein level: Swiss-Prot protein existence level 1. Soluble frizzled-related proteins (sFRPS) function as modulators of Wnt signaling through direct interaction with Wnts. They have a role in regulating cell growth and differentiation in specific cell types. SFRP1 decreases intracellular beta-catenin levels (By similarity). Has antiproliferative effects on vascular cells, in vitro and in vivo, and can induce, in vivo, an angiogenic response. In vascular cell cycle, delays the G1 phase and entry into the S phase (By similar
   3101..3124    -  protein_bind   attB2: mutant version of attB; recombination site for the Gateway® BP reaction BP Clonase™
   3143..3161    -  promoter       SP6 promoter: promoter for bacteriophage SP6 RNA polymerase
   3186..3210    +  misc_feature   MCS (fragment): pBluescript multiple cloning site
   3210..3798    +  misc_feature   WPRE: woodchuck hepatitis virus posttranscriptional regulatory element
   3735..4316    +  CDS            nef (fragment): NEF_HV1H2 - Experimental evidence at protein level: Swiss-Prot protein existence level 1. Extracellular Nef protein targets CD4(+) T-lymphocytes for apoptosis by interacting with CXCR4 surface receptors. From Human immunodeficiency virus type 1 group M subtype B (isolate HXB2) (HIV-1).
   4323..4503    +  LTR            5' LTR (truncated): truncated 5' long terminal repeat (LTR) from HIV-1
   4535..4759    +  polyA_signal   bGH poly(A) signal: bovine growth hormone polyadenylation signal
   4763..4784    +  promoter       SV40 promoter (fragment): SV40 enhancer and early promoter
   4805..5233    +  rep_origin     f1 ori (sequence partly withheld): f1 bacteriophage origin of replication; arrow indicates direction of (+) strand synthesis
   5247..5576    +  promoter       SV40 promoter: SV40 enhancer and early promoter
   5624..5671    +  promoter       EM7 promoter: synthetic bacterial promoter&nbsp
   5690..6064    +  CDS            BleoR: antibiotic-binding protein; Sh ble from Streptoalloteichus hindustanus; confers resistance to bleomycin, phleomycin, and Zeocin™
   6074..6199    +  CDS            ble (fragment): BLE_KLEPN - Experimental evidence at protein level: Swiss-Prot protein existence level 1. Binding protein with a strong affinity to the bleomycin family of antibiotics. Binds to CL990; an antimitotic-antibiotic compound. From Klebsiella pneumoniae.
   6194..6315    +  polyA_signal   SV40 poly(A) signal: SV40 polyadenylation signal
   6386..6408    -  protein_bind   lac operator (fragment): The lac repressor binds to the lac operator to inhibit transcription in E. coli. This inhibition can be relieved by adding lactose or isopropyl-β-D-thiogalactopyranoside (IPTG). lac repressor encoded by lacI
   6412..6442    -  promoter       lac promoter: promoter for the E. coli lac operon
   6457..6478    -  protein_bind   CAP binding site: CAP binding activates transcription in the presence of cAMP. E. coli catabolite activator protein
   6491..6583    -  CDS            lacI (fragment): lac repressor; lacI; The lac repressor binds to the lac operator to inhibit transcription in E. coli. This inhibition can be relieved by adding lactose or isopropyl-β-D-thiogalactopyranoside (IPTG).
   6766..7354    -  rep_origin     ori: high-copy-number ColE1/pMB1/pBR322/pUC origin of replication
   7525..8385    -  CDS            AmpR: β-lactamase; bla; confers resistance to ampicillin, carbenicillin, and related antibiotics
   8386..8490    -  promoter       AmpR promoter: bla
   8549..8601    -  misc_feature   bom (fragment): basis of mobility region from pBR322
   8756..9135    +  enhancer       CMV enhancer: human cytomegalovirus immediate early enhancer
   9136..9335    +  promoter       CMV promoter: human cytomegalovirus (CMV) immediate early promoter
   9353..9533    +  LTR            5' LTR (truncated): truncated 5' long terminal repeat (LTR) from HIV-1
   9580..9705    +  misc_feature   HIV-1 Ψ: packaging signal of human immunodeficiency virus type 1
   9689..10052   +  CDS            HIV-1 gag (fragment): gag protein from human immunodeficiency virus 1; gag
  10198..10431   +  misc_feature   RRE: The Rev response element (RRE) of HIV-1 allows for Rev-dependent mRNA export from the nucleus to the cytoplasm.
  10808..10908   +  CDS            Rev (fragment): human immunodeficiency virus 1 (HIV-1) Rev protein; rev; enhances nuclear export of unspliced and incompletely spliced viral mRNAs
  10958..11075   +  misc_feature   cPPT/CTS: central polypurine tract and central termination sequence of HIV-1
