[The description below was written by a language model from this plasmid's Addgene catalogue record and pLannotate feature annotations shown in this document.]
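Description:
pSCM167.2-Venus-VF-hSFRP1 is catalogued as a mammalian expression plasmid built on a customized pSCM167.2-Venus backbone, and its feature table shows that this roughly 11.1 kb backbone has the architecture of an HIV-1-derived lentiviral transfer vector. A CMV enhancer/promoter is fused to a truncated 5' LTR and followed by the Ψ packaging signal, a gag fragment, the Rev response element and the cPPT/CTS. A truncated LTR and bGH polyadenylation signal lie downstream of the expression cassette. This arrangement would allow the cassette to be packaged into lentiviral particles, although the record's stated purpose is simply protein expression in mammalian cells. In E. coli the plasmid is maintained at high copy through a ColE1/pUC-type origin with ampicillin selection, and an f1 origin is also present. An SV40 promoter/EM7-driven BleoR cassette with an SV40 poly(A) signal sits outside the LTR-flanked region and could provide Zeocin selection.

The payload is driven by the human ubiquitin C promoter. It encodes Venus yellow fluorescent protein followed by a FLAG epitope, which corresponds to the N-terminal "VF" tag. This tag is joined through an attB1 site to the human SFRP1 open reading frame, with attB2 downstream, consistent with the recorded Gateway cloning. A WPRE after the insert enhances transcript stability and expression, and flanking T7 and SP6 promoters are also annotated. SFRP1 is a secreted frizzled-related protein that modulates Wnt signaling by binding Wnt ligands. The Venus-FLAG fusion lets the protein be followed by fluorescence and detected or purified through the epitope tag. The record gives no more specific application than this.
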