Addgene plasmid #189541: pSCM167.2-Venus-VF-hSFRP1
Purpose: Protein expression of SFRP1 in mammalian cells.
Depositing lab: Haian Fu. Depositing organization: Emory University.
Backbone
  Vector backbone: pSCM167.2-Venus (Fu lab)
  Backbone manufacturer: Customized backbone from Fu lab
  Vector type: Mammalian Expression
Growth in bacteria
  Bacterial resistance: Ampicillin, 100 μg/mL
  Growth temperature: 37°C
  Growth strain: DH5alpha
  Copy number: High Copy
Gene/Insert
  Gene/Insert name: secreted frizzled related protein 1 (alt name: SFRP1; FRP; FRP1; FrzA; FRP-1; SARP2)
  Species: H. sapiens (human)
  Entrez Gene: SFRP1 (a.k.a. FRP, FRP-1, FRP1, FrzA, SARP2)
  Tag / fusion protein: VF (N terminal on insert)
  Cloning method: Gateway Cloning
  Sequencing primers: 5′ NA
Terms and licenses: Academic/Nonprofit Terms; Industry Terms: Not Available to Industry
How to cite: pSCM167.2-Venus-VF-hSFRP1 was a gift from Haian Fu (Addgene plasmid # 189541 ; http://n2t.net/addgene:189541 ; RRID:Addgene_189541)
